>Addgene plasmid #149017 | pGBW-m4046460 | addgene full sequence | sequence record 297740 | Ginkgo NGS Result
GCGGCCGCTTGCTATATTGAAGTACGGATTAGAAGCCGCCGAGCGGGCGACAGCCCTCCGACGGAAGACT
CTCCTCCGTGCGTCCTCGTCTTCACCGGTCGCGTTCCTGAAACGCAGATGTGCCTCGCGCCGCACTGCTC
CGAACAATAAAGATTCTACAATACTAGCTTTTATGGTTATGAAGAGGAAAAATTGGCAGTAACCTGGCCC
CACAAACCTTCAAATTAACGAATCAAATTAACAACCATAGGATGATAATGCGATTAGTTTTTTAGCCTTA
TTTCTGGGGTAATTAATCAGCGAAGCGATGATTTTTGATCTATTAACAGATATATAAATGGAAAAGCTGC
ATAACCACTTTAACTAATACTTTCAACATTTTCAGTTTGTATTACTTCTTATTCAAATGTCATAAAAGTA
TCAACAAAAAATTGTTAATATACCTCTATACTTTAACGTCAAGGAGAAAAAACTATAATGATTGTTAATA
ATTGGTTGAAGCAGTTAATTAAAGTTACACTTGTGTTCCTTTTTGTTGCTGCTATTTTCTATTTAATAAC
ACCTGTTCATGTCATGTCTAAACATACTGACTTTTCAAGTGAAATCATAGGATACAAGGCTATTGATGGT
GGTGTCACTCGTGACATAGCATCTACAGATACTTGTTTTGCTAACAAACATGCTGATTTTGACACATGGT
TTAGCCAGCGTGGTGGTAGTTATACTAATGACAAAGCTTGCCCATTGATTGCTGCAGTCATAACAAGAGA
AGTGGGTTTTGTCGTGCCTGGTTTGCCTGGCACGATATTACGCACAACTAATGGTGACTTTTTGCATTTC
TTACCTAGAGTTTTTAGTGCAGTTGGTAACATCTGTTACACACCATCAAAACTTATAGAGTACACTGACT
TTGCAACATCAGCTTGTGTTTTGGCTGCTGAATGTACAATTTTTAAAGATGCTTCTGGTAAGCCAGTACC
ATATTGTTATGATACCAATGTACTAGAAGGTTCTGTTGCTTATGAAAGTTTACGCCCTGACACACGTTAT
GTGCTCATGGATGGCTCTATTATTCAATTTCCTAACACCTACCTTGAAGGTTCTGTTAGAGTGGTAACAA
CTTTTGATTCTGAGTACTGTAGGCACGGCACTTGTGAAAGATCAGAAGCTGGTGTTTGTGTATCTACTAG
TGGTAGATGGGTACTTAACAATGATTATTACAGATCTTTACCAGGAGTTTTCTGTGGTGTAGATGCTGTA
AATTTACTTACTAATATGTTTACACCACTAATTCAACCTATTGGTGCTTTGGACATATCAGCATCTATAG
TAGCTGGTGGTATTGTAGCTATCGTAGTAACATGCCTTGCCTACTATTTTATGAGGTTTAGAAGAGCTTT
TGGTGAATACAGTCATGTAGTTGCCTTTAATACTTTACTATTCCTTATGTCATTCACTGTACTCTGTTTA
ACACCAGTTTACTCATTCTTACCTGGTGTTTATTCTGTTATTTACTTGTACTTGACATTTTATCTTACTA
ATGATGTTTCTTTTTTAGCACATATTCAGTGGATGGTTATGTTCACACCTTTAGTACCTTTCTGGATAAC
AATTGCTTATATCATTTGTATTTCCACAAAGCATTTCTATTGGTTCTTTAGTAATTACCTAAAGAGACGT
GTAGTCTTTAATGGTGTTTCCTTTAGTACTTTTGAAGAAGCTGCGCTGTGCACCTTTTTGTTAAATAAAG
AAATGTATCTAAAGTTGCGTAGTGATGTGCTATTACCTCTTACGCAATATAATAGATACTTAGCTCTTTA
TAATAAGTACAAGTATTTTAGTGGAGCAATGGATACAACTAGCTACAGAGAAGCTGCTTGTTGTCATCTC
GCAAAGGCTCTCAATGACTTCAGTAACTCAGGTTCTGATGTTCTTTACCAACCACCACAAACCTCTATCA
CCTCAGCTGTTTTGCTCGTGCCGAGAGGTTCTGATTATAAAGATCATGATGGTGATTATAAAGATCATGA
TATTGATTATAAAGATGATGATGATAAATAAACAGGCCCCTTTTCCTTTGTCGATATCATGTAATTAGTT
ATGTCACGCTTACATTCACGCCCTCCTCCCACATCCGCTCTAACCGAAAAGGAAGGAGTTAGACAACCTG
AAGTCTAGGTCCCTATTTATTTTTTTTAATAGTTATGTTAGTATTAAGAACGTTATTTATATTTCAAATT
TTTCTTTTTTTTCTGTACAAAGCGGCCGCCGAACCACTAGTGCACTGCAGTACACGGTTTCCTTGAAATT
TTTTTGATTCGGTAATCTCCGAACAGAAGGAAGAACGAAGGAAGGAGCACAGACTTAGATTGGTATATAT
ACGCATATGTAGTGTTGAAGAAACATGAAATTGCCCAGTATTCTTAACCCAACTGCACAGAACAAAAACG
TGCAGGAAACGAAGATAAATCATGTCGAAAGCTACATATAAGGAACGTGCTGCTACTCATCCTAGTCCTG
TTGCTGCCAAGCTATTTAATATCATGCACGAAAAGCAAACAAACTTGTGTGCTTCATTGGATGTTCGTAC
CACCAAGGAATTACTGGAGTTAGTTGAAGCATTAGGTCCCAAAATTTGTTTACTAAAAACACATGTGGAT
ATCTTGACTGATTTTTCCATGGAGGGCACAGTTAAGCCGCTAAAGGCATTATCCGCCAAGTACAATTTTT
TACTCTTCGAGGACAGAAAATTTGCTGACATTGGTAATACAGTCAAATTGCAGTACTCTGCGGGTGTATA
CAGAATAGCAGAATGGGCAGACATTACGAATGCACACGGTGTGGTGGGCCCAGGTATTGTTAGCGGTTTG
AAGCAGGCGGCAGAAGAAGTAACAAAGGAACCTAGAGGCCTTTTGATGTTAGCAGAATTGTCATGCAAGG
GCTCCCTATCTACTGGAGAATATACTAAGGGTACTGTTGACATTGCGAAGAGCGACAAAGATTTTGTTAT
CGGCTTTATTGCTCAAAGAGACATGGGTGGAAGAGATGAAGGTTACGATTGGTTGATTATGACACCCGGT
GTGGGTTTAGATGACAAGGGAGATGCATTGGGTCAACAGTATAGAACCGTGGATGATGTGGTTTCTACAG
GATCTGACATTATTATTGTTGGAAGAGGACTATTTGCAAAGGGAAGGGATGCTAAGGTAGAGGGTGAACG
TTACAGAAAAGCAGGCTGGGAAGCATATTTGAGAAGATGCGGCCAGCAAAACTAAAAAACTGTATTATAA
GTAAATGCATGTATACTAAACTCACAAATTAGAGCTTCAATTTAATTATATCAGTTATTACCCGAGTAAC
GAAGCATCTGTGCTTCATTTTGTAGAACAAAAATGCAACGCGAGAGCGCTAATTTTTCAAACAAAGAATC
TGAGCTGCATTTTTACAGAACAGAAATGCAACGCGAAAGCGCTATTTTACCAACGAAGAATCTGTGCTTC
ATTTTTGTAAAACAAAAATGCAACGCGAGAGCGCTAATTTTTCAAACAAAGAATCTGAGCTGCATTTTTA
CAGAACAGAAATGCAACGCGAGAGCGCTATTTTACCAACAAAGAATCTATACTTCTTTTTTGTTCTACAA
AAATGCATCCCGAGAGCGCTATTTTTCTAACAAAGCATCTTAGATTACTTTTTTTCTCCTTTGTGCGCTC
TATAATGCAGTCTCTTGATAACTTTTTGCACTGTAGGTCCGTTAAGGTTAGAAGAAGGCTACTTTGGTGT
CTATTTTCTCTTCCATAAAAAAAGCCTGACTCCACTTCCCGCGTTTACTGATTACTAGCGAAGCTGCGGG
TGCATTTTTTCAAGATAAAGGCATCCCCGATTATATTCTATACCGATGTGGATTGCGCATACTTTGTGAA
CAGAAAGTGATAGCGTTGATGATTCTTCATTGGTCAGAAAATTATGAACGGTTTCTTCTATTTTGTCTCT
ATATACTACGTATAGGAAATGTTTACATTTTCGTATTGTTTTCGATTCACTCTATGAATAGTTCTTACTA
CAATTTTTTTGTCTAAAGAGTAATACTAGAGATAAACATAAAAAATGTAGAGGTCGAGTTTAGATGCAAG
TTCAAGGAGCGAAAGGTGGATGGGTAGGTTATATAGGGATATAGCACAGAGATATATAGCAAAGAGATAC
TTTTGAGCAATGTTTGTGGAAGCGGTATTCGCAATATTTTAGTAGCTCGTTACAGTCCGGTGCGTTTTTG
GTTTTTTGAAAGTGCGTCATCAGAGCGCTTTTGGTTTTCAAAAGCGCTCTGAAGTTCCTATACTTTCTAG
CTAGAGAATAGGAACTTCCCGAGCGGCCGCGTGTTACAAGCTTGACTCCAGCGTAACTGGACTGCAATCA
ACTCACTGGCTCACCTTCACGGGTGGGCCTTTCTTCGGTAGAAAATCAAAGGATCTTCTTGAGATCCTTT
TTTTCTGCGCGTAATCTGCTGCTTGCAAACAAAAAAACCACCGCTACCAGCGGTGGTTTGTTTGCCGGAT
CAAGAGCTACCAACTCTTTTTCCGAGGTAACTGGCTTCAGCAGAGCGCAGATACCAAATACTGTTCTTCT
AGTGTAGCCGTAGTTAGGCCACCACTTCAAGAACTCTGTAGCACCGCCTACATACCTCGCTCTGCTAATC
CTGTTACCAGTGGCTGCTGCCAGTGGCGATAAGTCGTGTCTTACCGGGTTGGACTCAAGACGATAGTTAC
CGGATAAGGCGCAGCGGTCGGGCTGAACGGGGGGTTCGTGCACACAGCCCAGCTTGGAGCGAACGACCTA
CACCGAACTGAGATACCTACAGCGTGAGCTATGAGAAAGCGCCACGCTTCCCGAAGGGAGAAAGGCGGAC
AGGTATCCGGTAAGCGGCAGGGTCGGAACAGGAGAGCGCACGAGGGAGCTTCCAGGGGTAAACGCCTGGT
ATCTTTATAGTCCTGTCGGGTTTCGCCACCTCTGACTTGAGCATCGATTTTTGTGATGCTCGTCAGGGGG
GCGGAGCCTATGGAAAAACGCCAGCAACGCAGAAAGGCCCACCCGAAGGTGAGCCAGGTGATTACATTTG
GGCCCTCATCAGAGGTTTTCACCGTCATCACCGAAACGCGCGAGGCAGCTGCGGTAAAGCTCATCAGCGT
GGTCGTGAAGCGATTCACAGATGTCTGCCTGTTCATCCGCGTCCAGCTCGTTGAGTTTCTCCAGAAGCGT
TAATGTCTGGCTTCTGATAAAGCGGGCCATGTTAAGGGCGGTTTTTTCCTGTTTGGTCACTTACCAATGC
TTAATCAGTGAGGCACCTATCTCAGCGATCTGTCTATTTCGTTCATCCATAGTTGCCTGACTCCCCGTCG
TGTAGATAACTACGATGCGGGAGGGCTTACCATCTGGCCCCAGTGCTGCAATGATACCGCGAGACCCACG
CTCACCGGCTCCAGATTTATCAGCAATAAACCAGCCAGCCGGGAGGGCCGAGCGCAGAAGTGATCCTGCA
ACTTTATCCGCCTCCATCCAGTCTATTAATTGTTGCCGGGAAGCTAGAGTAAGTAGTTCGCCAGTTAATA
GTTTGCGCAACGTTGTTGCCATTGCTACAGGCATCGTGGTGTCACGCTCGTCGTTTGGTATGGCTTCATT
CAGCTCCGGTTCCCAACGATCAAGGCGAGTTACATGATCCCCCATGTTGTGCAAAAAAGCGGTTAGCTCC
TTCGGTCCTCCGATCGTTGCCAGAAGTAAGTTGGCCGCAGTGTTATCACTCATGGTTATGGCAGCACTGC
ATAATTCTCTTACTGTCATGCCATCCGTGAGATGCTTTTCTGTGACTGGTGAGTACTCAACCAAGTCATT
CTGAGAATAGTGTATGCGGCGACCGAGTTGCTCTTGCCCGGCGTCAATACGGGATAATACCGCGCCACAT
AGCAGAACTTTAAAAGTGCTCATCATTGGAAAACGTTCTTCGGGGCGTAAACTCTCAAGGATCTTACCGC
TGTTGAGATCCAGTTCGATGTAACCCACTCGTGCACCCAACTGATCTTCAGCATCTTTTACTTTCACCAG
CGTTTCTGGGTGAGCAAAAACAGGAAGGCAAAATGCCGCAAAAAAGGGAATAAGGGCGACACGGAAATGT
TGAATACTCATTTTAGCTTCCTTAGCTCCTGAAAATCTCGATAACTCAAAAAATACGCCCGGTAGTGATC
TTATTTCATTATGGTGAAAGTTGGAACCTCTTACGTGCCGATCAAGTCAAAAGCCTCCGGTCGGAGGCTT
TTGACTTTCTGCTATGGAGGTCAGGTATGATTTAAATGGTCAGTTAGA
Features (pLannotate 1.2.2; 14 found; start..end, strand, type, name):
     25..466     +  promoter       GAL1 promoter: S. cerevisiae GAL1; inducible promoter, regulated by Gal4
    481..1974    +  CDS            R1A_SARS2 (fragment): Experimental evidence at protein level: Swiss-Prot protein existence level 1. [Non-structural protein 10]: Plays a pivotal role in viral transcription by stimulating both nsp14 3'-5' exoribonuclease and nsp16 2'-O-methyltransferase activities. Therefore plays an essential role in viral mRNAs cap methylation. From Severe acute respiratory syndrome coronavirus 2 (2019-nCoV) (SARS-CoV-2).
   1992..2009    +  CDS            3xFLAG (fragment): three tandem FLAG® epitope tags, followed by an enterokinase cleavage site
   2087..2259    +  terminator     CYC1 terminator (fragment): S. cerevisiae CYC1; transcription terminator for CYC1
   2295..2471    +  promoter       URA3 promoter (fragment): S. cerevisiae URA3
   2472..3275    +  CDS            URA3: orotidine-5'-phosphate decarboxylase, required for uracil biosynthesis; S. cerevisiae URA3; yeast auxotrophic marker, counterselectable with 5-fluoroorotic acid (5-FOA)
   3358..4340    -  rep_origin     2μ ori: yeast 2μ plasmid origin of replication
   4418..4447    +  terminator     T3Te terminator: phage T3 early transcription terminator
   4469..5056    +  rep_origin     ori: high-copy-number ColE1/pMB1/pBR322/pUC origin of replication
   5068..5095    -  terminator     T7Te terminator: phage T7 early transcription terminator
   5119..5310    -  CDS            rop: Rop protein, which maintains plasmids at low copy number; rop
   5311..6171    -  CDS            AmpR: β-lactamase; bla; confers resistance to ampicillin, carbenicillin, and related antibiotics
   6172..6274    -  promoter       cat promoter: promoter of the E. coli cat gene encoding chloramphenicol acetyltransferase
   6275..6306    -  terminator     tonB terminator: bidirectional E. coli tonB-P14 transcription terminator
