[The description below was written by a language model from this plasmid's Addgene catalogue record and pLannotate feature annotations shown in this document.]
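Description:
pGBW-m4046460 is an episomal yeast expression plasmid and E. coli shuttle vector for producing SARS-CoV-2 non-structural protein 4 (nsp4) in Saccharomyces cerevisiae. In bacteria it replicates from a high-copy ColE1/pUC-type origin and is selected with ampicillin through a β-lactamase gene that the annotation places downstream of a cat promoter. A short rop-like segment adjoins AmpR, although the catalogue lists the plasmid as high copy. Phage T3Te and T7Te terminators flank the bacterial origin, and a tonB terminator lies beyond the cat promoter at the edge of the resistance cassette, presumably to insulate these units from read-through transcription. In yeast, the 2μ origin supports multicopy maintenance. URA3 provides selection in uracil auxotrophs and can be counterselected with 5-FOA.

The payload is a wild-type nsp4 coding sequence of about 1.5 kb, made by gene synthesis from the ORF1ab polyprotein reference. The species field lists both budding yeast and the virus, which may reflect the expression host, but the record does not state whether the sequence was codon optimised. The automated annotation identifies the ORF as a fragment of replicase polyprotein 1a, and the nsp10 text attached to that feature is generic database wording rather than a description of this insert. Transcription is driven by the galactose-inducible, Gal4-regulated GAL1 promoter and ends at a CYC1 terminator. According to the catalogue, the backbone adds a C-terminal thrombin-cleavable 3xFLAG tag for detection or affinity capture with optional tag removal. The feature table detects only a short fragment of 3xFLAG there. The depositor notes that the sequencing used for quality control may not cover the whole plasmid. The construct is suited to inducible expression of tagged nsp4 in yeast.
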