Addgene plasmid #149017: pGBW-m4046460
Purpose: Yeast Expression plasmid for SARS-CoV-2 nsp4
Depositing lab: Ginkgo Bioworks & Benjie Chen. Depositing organization: Ginkgo Bioworks.
Backbone
  Vector backbone: AmpR; 2u URA3
  Backbone size w/o insert (bp): 4078
  Vector type: Yeast Expression
  Selectable markers: URA3
Growth in bacteria
  Bacterial resistance: Ampicillin, 100 μg/mL
  Growth temperature: 37°C
  Growth strain: DH5alpha
  Copy number: High Copy
Gene/Insert
  Gene/Insert name: SARS-CoV-2 nsp4
  Species: S. cerevisiae (budding yeast); Severe acute respiratory syndrome coronavirus 2
  Insert size (bp): 1493
  Mutation: wt
  Entrez Gene: ORF1ab (a.k.a. GU280_gp01)
  Promoter: pGAL1
  Tag / fusion protein: Cleavable thrombin;3xFLAG (C terminal on backbone)
  Cloning method: Unknown
Resource information
  A portion of this plasmid was derived from a plasmid made by: GinkgoBioworks
Depositor comments: NCBI Reference Sequence: YP_009725300.1. Created by gene synthesis with Not1 site. NGS used for QC was performed by Ginkgo and may not fully cover the entire plasmid.
How to cite: pGBW-m4046460 was a gift from Ginkgo Bioworks & Benjie Chen (Addgene plasmid # 149017 ; http://n2t.net/addgene:149017 ; RRID:Addgene_149017)
